Addgene plasmid #145737: pGBW-m4046927
Purpose: Bacterial Expression plasmid for SARS-CoV-2 ORF8 protein
Depositing lab: Ginkgo Bioworks & Benjie Chen. Depositing organization: Ginkgo Bioworks.
Backbone
  Vector backbone: ori-013 - marker | cmR
  Backbone size w/o insert (bp): 1462
  Vector type: Bacterial Expression
Growth in bacteria
  Bacterial resistance: Chloramphenicol, 25 μg/mL
  Growth temperature: 30°C
  Growth strain: DH5alpha
  Copy number: High Copy
Gene/Insert
  Gene/Insert name: SARS-CoV-2 ORF8 protein
  Species: Escherichia coli str. K-12 substr. MG1655; Severe acute respiratory syndrome coronavirus 2
  Insert size (bp): 359
  Mutation: Escherichia coli recode 1
  Entrez Gene: ORF8 (a.k.a. GU280_gp09)
  Promoter: Promoter | pT7 ; Operator | lacO ; RBS | T7_rbs ; Start Codon | ATG
  Tag / fusion protein: Cleavable TEV;6xHIS (C terminal on backbone)
  Cloning method: Unknown
Resource information
  A portion of this plasmid was derived from a plasmid made by: GinkgoBioworks
Depositor comments: NCBI Reference Sequence: YP_009724396.1
How to cite: pGBW-m4046927 was a gift from Ginkgo Bioworks & Benjie Chen (Addgene plasmid # 145737)
