[The description below was written by a language model from this plasmid's Addgene catalogue record and pLannotate feature annotations shown in this document.]
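Description:
pGBW-m4046927 is a compact bacterial expression plasmid of about 2.1 kb for producing the SARS-CoV-2 ORF8 accessory protein in Escherichia coli. Its minimal synthetic backbone carries little beyond a high-copy ColE1/pUC-type origin of replication and a chloramphenicol acetyltransferase gene driven by its native cat promoter, so the plasmid is maintained under chloramphenicol selection. A lambda t0 terminator lies downstream of the resistance gene, just ahead of the expression cassette on the circular map.

The payload is a short ORF8 coding sequence, recoded for E. coli codon usage while corresponding to the viral reference protein. It sits under a T7 promoter followed directly by a lac operator, with the efficient ribosome binding site from phage T7 gene 10 placed before the start codon. This arrangement needs a host that supplies T7 RNA polymerase. Transcription is held off by lac repressor and induced with IPTG. No lacI gene is annotated on the plasmid, so the repressor would presumably have to come from the host.

The catalogue entry lists a TEV-cleavable 6xHis tag at the C terminus, contributed by the backbone, which would allow affinity purification and later removal of the tag. Neither feature table annotates this tag separately, nor a terminator immediately after the ORF. The two sequence records, one from the depositor and one from repository sequencing, show the same eight features in the same order. They differ only in their start coordinate and by a few bases in length. ORF8 is described as a modulator of host immune responses, and the construct serves as a source of recombinant protein for biochemical or structural work.
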