Features (pLannotate 1.2.2; 8 found; start..end, strand, type, name):
     20..38      +  promoter       T7 promoter: promoter for bacteriophage T7 RNA polymerase
     39..63      +  protein_bind   lac operator: The lac repressor binds to the lac operator to inhibit transcription in E. coli. This inhibition can be relieved by adding lactose or isopropyl-β-D-thiogalactopyranoside (IPTG). lac repressor encoded by lacI
     78..100     +  RBS            RBS: efficient ribosome binding site from bacteriophage T7 gene 10 (Olins and Rangwala, 1989)
    108..470     +  CDS            NS8_SARS2: Experimental evidence at protein level: Swiss-Prot protein existence level 1. Plays a role in modulating host immune response (PubMed:31986261). Binds to IL17RA receptor, leading to IL17 pathway activation and an increased secretion of pro-inflammatory factors. Contributes to cytokine storm during COVID-19 infection. From Severe acute respiratory syndrome coronavirus 2 (2019-nCoV) (SARS-CoV-2).
    626..1214    +  rep_origin     ori: high-copy-number ColE1/pMB1/pBR322/pUC origin of replication
   1222..1319    +  promoter       cat promoter: promoter of the E. coli cat gene encoding chloramphenicol acetyltransferase
   1320..1976    +  CDS            cat: CAT_ECOLX - Experimental evidence at protein level: Swiss-Prot protein existence level 1. This enzyme is an effector of chloramphenicol resistance in bacteria. From Escherichia coli. This protein is used as a marker in many commonly used cloning vectors, such as pACYC184.
   2050..2084    +  terminator     lambda t0 terminator: minimal transcription terminator from phage lambda (Scholtissek and Grosse, 1987)
>Addgene plasmid #145737 | pGBW-m4046927 | depositor full sequence | sequence record 287914 | Full Sequence
GATCTCGATCCCGCGAAATTAATACGACTCACTATAGGGGAATTGTGAGCGGATAACAATTCCCCTCTAG
AAATAATTTTGTTTAACTTTAAGAAGGAGACTCTTCTATGAAATTTCTGGTATTCTTAGGTATCATTACG
ACAGTGGCTGCCTTCCATCAGGAGTGTTCTCTGCAAAGCTGCACCCAGCACCAGCCATACGTCGTTGATG
ACCCGTGCCCTATCCACTTCTATTCCAAGTGGTACATCCGAGTAGGCGCACGTAAAAGCGCGCCGTTGAT
TGAACTTTGTGTTGATGAAGCGGGGTCGAAAAGTCCCATACAGTATATCGACATTGGCAATTACACTGTC
TCTTGCCTGCCGTTTACTATCAACTGCCAGGAACCGAAGCTCGGTTCACTGGTGGTTCGCTGCTCTTTCT
ACGAGGACTTTCTGGAATATCATGATGTTCGGGTTGTGCTGGACTTCATCGAGAACCTGTACTTTCAAAG
CCACCATCATCACCATCATTAACCGGCTTATCGGTCAGTTTCACCTGATTTACGTAAAAACCCGCTTCGG
CGGGTTTTTGCTTTTGGAGGGGCAGAAAGATGAATGACTGTCCACGACGCTATACCCAAAAGAAATTGAG
ATCCTTTTTTTCTGCGCGTAATCTGCTGCTTGCAAACAAAAAAACCACCGCTACCAGCGGTGGTTTGTTT
GCCGGATCAAGAGCTACCAACTCTTTTTCCGAAGGTAACTGGCTTCAGCAGAGCGCAGATACCAAATACT
GTTCTTCTAGTGTAGCCGTAGTTAGGCCACCACTTCAAGAACTCTGTAGCACCGCCTACATACCTCGCTC
TGCTAATCCTGTTACCAGTGGCTGCTGCCAGTGGCGATAAGTCGTGTCTTACCGGGTTGGACTCAAGACG
ATAGTTACCGGATAAGGCGCAGCGGTCGGGCTGAACGGGGGGTTCGTGCACACAGCCCAGCTTGGAGCGA
ACGACCTACACCGAACTGAGATACCTACAGCGTGAGCTATGAGAAAGCGCCACGCTTCCCGAAGGGAGAA
AGGCGGACAGGTATCCGGTAAGCGGCAGGGTCGGAACAGGAGAGCGCACGAGGGAGCTTCCAGGGGGAAA
CGCCTGGTATCTTTATAGTCCTGTCGGGTTTCGCCACCTCTGACTTGAGCGTCGATTTTTGTGATGCTCG
TCAGGGGGGCGGAGCCTATGGAAATTGATCGGGCACGTAAGAGGTTCCAACTTTCACCATAATGAAATAA
GATCACTACCGGGCGTATTTTTTGAGTTATCGAGATTTTCAGGAGCTAAGGAAGCTAAAATGGAGAAAAA
AATCACTGGATATACCACCGTTGATATATCCCAATGGCATCGTAAAGAACATTTTGAGGCATTTCAGTCA
GTTGCTCAATGTACCTATAACCAGACCGTTCAGCTGGATATTACGGCCTTTTTAAAGACCGTAAAGAAAA
ATAAGCACAAGTTTTATCCGGCCTTTATTCACATTCTTGCCCGCCTGATGAATGCTCATCCGGAATTTCG
TATGGCAATGAAAGACGGTGAGCTGGTGATATGGGATAGTGTTCACCCTTGTTACACCGTTTTCCATGAG
CAAACTGAAACGTTTTCATCGCTCTGGAGTGAATACCACGACGATTTCCGGCAGTTTCTACACATATATT
CGCAAGATGTGGCGTGTTACGGTGAAAACCTGGCCTATTTCCCTAAAGGGTTTATTGAGAATATGTTTTT
CGTTTCAGCCAATCCCTGGGTGAGTTTCACCAGTTTTGATTTAAACGTGGCCAATATGGACAACTTCTTC
GCCCCCGTTTTCACCATGGGCAAATATTATACGCAAGGCGACAAGGTGCTGATGCCGCTGGCGATTCAGG
TTCATCATGCCGTTTGTGATGGCTTCCATGTCGGCAGAATGCTTAATGAATTACAACAGTACTGCGATGA
GTGGCAGGGCGGGGCGTAATTTGATATCGAGCTCGCTTGGACTCCTGTTGATAGATCCAGTAATGACCTC
AGAACTCCATCTGGATTTGTTCAGAACGCTCGGTTGCCGCCGGGCGTTTTTTATTGGT
