Features (pLannotate 1.2.2; 8 found; start..end, strand, type, name):
      1..25      +  protein_bind   lac operator: The lac repressor binds to the lac operator to inhibit transcription in E. coli. This inhibition can be relieved by adding lactose or isopropyl-β-D-thiogalactopyranoside (IPTG). lac repressor encoded by lacI
     40..62      +  RBS            RBS: efficient ribosome binding site from bacteriophage T7 gene 10 (Olins and Rangwala, 1989)
     70..432     +  CDS            NS8_SARS2: Experimental evidence at protein level: Swiss-Prot protein existence level 1. Plays a role in modulating host immune response (PubMed:31986261). Binds to IL17RA receptor, leading to IL17 pathway activation and an increased secretion of pro-inflammatory factors. Contributes to cytokine storm during COVID-19 infection. From Severe acute respiratory syndrome coronavirus 2 (2019-nCoV) (SARS-CoV-2).
    592..1180    +  rep_origin     ori: high-copy-number ColE1/pMB1/pBR322/pUC origin of replication
   1188..1285    +  promoter       cat promoter: promoter of the E. coli cat gene encoding chloramphenicol acetyltransferase
   1286..1942    +  CDS            cat: CAT_ECOLX - Experimental evidence at protein level: Swiss-Prot protein existence level 1. This enzyme is an effector of chloramphenicol resistance in bacteria. From Escherichia coli. This protein is used as a marker in many commonly used cloning vectors, such as pACYC184.
   2016..2050    +  terminator     lambda t0 terminator: minimal transcription terminator from phage lambda (Scholtissek and Grosse, 1987)
   2078..2096    +  promoter       T7 promoter: promoter for bacteriophage T7 RNA polymerase
>Addgene plasmid #145737 | pGBW-m4046927 | addgene full sequence | sequence record 292587 | Addgene NGS Result
GGAATTGTGAGCGGATAACAATTCCCCTCTAGAAATAATTTTGTTTAACTTTAAGAAGGAGACTCTTCTA
TGAAATTTCTGGTATTCTTAGGTATCATTACGACAGTGGCTGCCTTCCATCAGGAGTGTTCTCTGCAAAG
CTGCACCCAGCACCAGCCATACGTCGTTGATGACCCGTGCCCTATCCACTTCTATTCCAAGTGGTACATC
CGAGTAGGCGCACGTAAAAGCGCGCCGTTGATTGAACTTTGTGTTGATGAAGCGGGGTCGAAAAGTCCCA
TACAGTATATCGACATTGGCAATTACACTGTCTCTTGCCTGCCGTTTACTATCAACTGCCAGGAACCGAA
GCTCGGTTCACTGGTGGTTCGCTGCTCTTTCTACGAGGACTTTCTGGAATATCATGATGTTCGGGTTGTG
CTGGACTTCATCGAGAACCTGTACTTTCAAAGCCACCATCATCACCATCATTAACCGGCTTATCGGTCAG
TTTCACCTGATTTACGTAAAAACCCGCTTCGGCGGGTTTTTGCTTTTGGAGGGGCAGAAAGATGAATGAC
TGTCCACGACGCTATACCCAAAAGAAAAAGCTTGAGATCCTTTTTTTCTGCGCGTAATCTGCTGCTTGCA
AACAAAAAAACCACCGCTACCAGCGGTGGTTTGTTTGCCGGATCAAGAGCTACCAACTCTTTTTCCGAAG
GTAACTGGCTTCAGCAGAGCGCAGATACCAAATACTGTTCTTCTAGTGTAGCCGTAGTTAGGCCACCACT
TCAAGAACTCTGTAGCACCGCCTACATACCTCGCTCTGCTAATCCTGTTACCAGTGGCTGCTGCCAGTGG
CGATAAGTCGTGTCTTACCGGGTTGGACTCAAGACGATAGTTACCGGATAAGGCGCAGCGGTCGGGCTGA
ACGGGGGGTTCGTGCACACAGCCCAGCTTGGAGCGAACGACCTACACCGAACTGAGATACCTACAGCGTG
AGCTATGAGAAAGCGCCACGCTTCCCGAAGGGAGAAAGGCGGACAGGTATCCGGTAAGCGGCAGGGTCGG
AACAGGAGAGCGCACGAGGGAGCTTCCAGGGGGAAACGCCTGGTATCTTTATAGTCCTGTCGGGTTTCGC
CACCTCTGACTTGAGCGTCGATTTTTGTGATGCTCGTCAGGGGGGCGGAGCCTATGGAAATTGATCGGGC
ACGTAAGAGGTTCCAACTTTCACCATAATGAAATAAGATCACTACCGGGCGTATTTTTTGAGTTATCGAG
ATTTTCAGGAGCTAAGGAAGCTAAAATGGAGAAAAAAATCACTGGATATACCACCGTTGATATATCCCAA
TGGCATCGTAAAGAACATTTTGAGGCATTTCAGTCAGTTGCTCAATGTACCTATAACCAGACCGTTCAGC
TGGATATTACGGCCTTTTTAAAGACCGTAAAGAAAAATAAGCACAAGTTTTATCCGGCCTTTATTCACAT
TCTTGCCCGCCTGATGAATGCTCATCCGGAATTTCGTATGGCAATGAAAGACGGTGAGCTGGTGATATGG
GATAGTGTTCACCCTTGTTACACCGTTTTCCATGAGCAAACTGAAACGTTTTCATCGCTCTGGAGTGAAT
ACCACGACGATTTCCGGCAGTTTCTACACATATATTCGCAAGATGTGGCGTGTTACGGTGAAAACCTGGC
CTATTTCCCTAAAGGGTTTATTGAGAATATGTTTTTCGTTTCAGCCAATCCCTGGGTGAGTTTCACCAGT
TTTGATTTAAACGTGGCCAATATGGACAACTTCTTCGCCCCCGTTTTCACCATGGGCAAATATTATACGC
AAGGCGACAAGGTGCTGATGCCGCTGGCGATTCAGGTTCATCATGCCGTTTGTGATGGCTTCCATGTCGG
CAGAATGCTTAATGAATTACAACAGTACTGCGATGAGTGGCAGGGCGGGGCGTAATTTGATATCGAGCTC
GCTTGGACTCCTGTTGATAGATCCAGTAATGACCTCAGAACTCCATCTGGATTTGTTCAGAACGCTCGGT
TGCCGCCGGGCGTTTTTTATTGGTCATCGATCTCGATCCCGCGAAATTAATACGACTCACTATAGG
